Addgene plasmid #17807: pPro18-cm
Purpose: (Empty Backbone)
Depositing lab: Jay Keasling. Depositing organization: University of California, Berkeley. Publication: A propionate-inducible expression system for enteric bacteria. Lee SK, Keasling JD. Appl Environ Microbiol. 2005 Nov . 71(11):6856-62. 10.1128/AEM.71.11.6856-6862.2005 PubMed 16269719.
Backbone
  Vector backbone: pPro18-cm
  Backbone size (bp): 6548
  Vector type: Bacterial Expression, Synthetic Biology
Growth in bacteria
  Bacterial resistance: Chloramphenicol, 25 μg/mL
  Growth temperature: 37°C
  Growth strain: DH10B
  Copy number: High Copy
Gene/Insert
  Gene/Insert name: None
  Cloning method: Restriction Enzyme
  Sequencing primers: 5′ n/a; 3′ pBAD reverse
Terms and licenses: Academic/Nonprofit Terms; Industry Terms: Not Available to Industry
Depositor comments: The ClaI-NheI prpR-PprpB region from pPro18 was ligated to the large fragments of pBAD18-Cm resulting from digestion with the same enzymes, creating pPro18-Cm.
How to cite: pPro18-cm was a gift from Jay Keasling (Addgene plasmid # 17807 ; http://n2t.net/addgene:17807 ; RRID:Addgene_17807)
