[The description below was written by a language model from this plasmid's Addgene catalogue record.]
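Description:
pPro18-cm is an empty bacterial expression backbone of about 6.5 kb, listed under bacterial expression and synthetic biology and belonging to a propionate-inducible expression system developed for enteric bacteria. According to the depositor's notes, it was built by excising the prpR-PprpB region from pPro18 as a ClaI-NheI fragment and ligating it to the large fragment of pBAD18-Cm cut with the same enzymes. The result keeps the pBAD18-Cm framework but replaces the arabinose-responsive control region with the propionate-responsive one. The plasmid is selected with chloramphenicol, is described as high copy, and is propagated in E. coli DH10B. The record does not name the origin of replication, and no feature table is provided to confirm individual elements.

The functional core is the prpR-PprpB cassette. PprpB is the promoter of the propionate catabolism (prp) operon, and prpR encodes the transcriptional activator that acts on it, so carrying both on one plasmid makes the regulatory system self-contained. A gene cloned downstream of PprpB by restriction enzyme cloning would be expected to be expressed in response to propionate added to the culture. No insert, tag or reporter is present in the deposited construct. The use of a pBAD reverse primer for 3′ sequencing is consistent with retention of pBAD18-derived sequence downstream of the cloning site. The vector serves as a starting point for inducible, regulated expression of user-supplied genes in E. coli and related enteric hosts, and its chloramphenicol marker may be convenient for use alongside plasmids carrying other resistance markers.
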