>Addgene plasmid #17807 | pPro18-cm | addgene partial sequence | sequence record 23732 | pBAD-R 5'-GATTTAATCTGTATCAGG-3'
GCAACAGCCAGCTTGCATGCCTGCAGGTCGACTCTAGAGGATCCCCGGGTACCGAGCTCGAATTCGCTAG
CTTGTTATCAACTTGTTATTTGCGTTGATAAAGACAAAGCAAGGGGTGTGCCACAATTGCCTTAATAAAA
TTAAATGTTTAATTTCAATTTGTTAGAGATAAAGTCATGAACTAATCCGCAAATATGCGTTTCAGTTAAC
GTTTCAGGCAATGTTTCACCGCGTTTCATTGCAACAATTATGAAACAAGACTAAACCCAATATTCGGTTT
CTTAACTTTGCGGTGCGCTATGGCACATCCACCACGGCTTAATGACGACAAACCGGTTATCTGGACGGTA
TCTGTAACGCGCCTGTTCGAGCTGTTTCGCGATATCAGCCTCGAGTTTGATCACCTGGCGAACATTACCC
CTATCCAGCTTGGCTTTGAAAAAGCGGTGACCTACATCCACAAGAAACTGGCAAACGAACGCTGTGACGC
CATCATCGCCGCTGGATCTAACGGCGCGTACCTGAAAAGCCGCCTGTCAGTGCCAGTTATTTTGATTAAA
CCGAGCGGCTACGATGTGTTACAGGCACTGGCAAAAGCCGGAAAACTCACCTCTTCTATCGGCGTTGTCA
CTTATCAGGAAACTATTCCGGCACTGGTGGCGTTTCAAAAAACCTTTAATTTGCGCCTCGATCAACGTAG
CTACATTACCGAAGAAGACGCACGCGGGCAAAANACGAACAAAANCTACGGCNCNTGGGGGNGGTCGGGN
GGGCTGATACGATCTGGCAAANAA
